>Addgene plasmid #60280 | pENTR D-TOPO-C3_39 | depositor full sequence | sequence record 96543 | Full Sequence
CTTTCCTGCGTTATCCCCTGATTCTGTGGATAACCGTATTACCGCCTTTGAGTGAGCTGATACCGCTCGC
CGCAGCCGAACGACCGAGCGCAGCGAGTCAGTGAGCGAGGAAGCGGAAGAGCGCCCAATACGCAAACCGC
CTCTCCCCGCGCGTTGGCCGATTCATTAATGCAGCTGGCACGACAGGTTTCCCGACTGGAAAGCGGGCAG
TGAGCGCAACGCAATTAATACGCGTACCGCTAGCCAGGAAGAGTTTGTAGAAACGCAAAAAGGCCATCCG
TCAGGATGGCCTTCTGCTTAGTTTGATGCCTGGCAGTTTATGGCGGGCGTCCTGCCCGCCACCCTCCGGG
CCGTTGCTTCACAACGTTCAAATCCGCTCCCGGCGGATTTGTCCTACTCAGGAGAGCGTTCACCGACAAA
CAACAGATAAAACGAAAGGCCCAGTCTTCCGACTGAGCCTTTCGTTTTATTTGATGCCTGGCAGTTCCCT
ACTCTCGCGTTAACGCTAGCATGGATGTTTTCCCAGTCACGACGTTGTAAAACGACGGCCAGTCTTAAGC
TCGGGCCCCAAATAATGATTTTATTTTGACTGATAGTGACCTGTTCGTTGCAACAAATTGATGAGCAATG
CTTTTTTATAATGCCAACTTTGTACAAAAAAGCAGGCTCCGCGGCCGCCCCCTTCACCGATCCACCAGCC
TCAGTCTCCCAAAGTGCTGGGATTACAGGCATGAGCCACTGTGCCTGGCCCTGAATTATTTTTATTGTAA
GTTTCATTCTATTCAAATATTTATTTTACTGAGTCAACTCATTTTTGACTCAATGTATTGCTATGTAAAA
TGTTCAACTAGCTAACAACTTAAAAAAATTAGATCATGTGCTATCTCTATGCATTGACTTGGGCTGTCTT
TTCCTCTGCCTTTGTGTTTATTTCATTCCTATATATAACTCTTTTGGACTTAGAGTCACAATGGTTTGAA
GAAAATATGTGGAAGAAAACTGACCTGTTGTTTTTATTTTTAAATTTGCAGTATGCTTCTTCAATGTAGC
TCACCTCAGGGAGCATTTTAGAAGTCTTTTCCTGGAATCCTATGAACCCTATGGCATAGAGTTTTATAAA
TGACTGTTTTGGTTTGACTAGCATGGGTCCACCTGAACCAGTTCTCACTGTAATGTCCAGGAAGTTGATT
TGCTTTTCTCTGTCTACACAGAAGAAACACATGTTGTGTAGAAAAGAAATTGCCAGTCTCTGAACATTTC
CCTTTGCAGTGTCTGATATAGAAATCTGTAAGCATTTATGCAGATTCTAGAAATATTTGATCTTTCAATA
TTTTTGCAAGTGTCCAAACCTAAGTGATATGTTTATATACATTTTCTCATTTAAAACAACTAAGTCACCA
GCTAAGGTTGCCAGCATTTCGTTGACTATTTCTAGCCGCCAGGCTTTGGAAAGGTCACTCTACTTCACAT
GGTAGAGGAAAGTAAATAGTTCTGTGCAGCTGTCAGCATAGAGGCCTTCTCACTTGATGTTATTTTCATC
CTGTATTGAAATGCTCTATTTCCTGTAACATTAAGTTTTCCAAAATAGAGGGAGAGCAAGGCATATAATA
TTTGTCTGCTCATGTCACCTTACCCAGGCTACTGGGCACATAAGCATCTCCAGAGGAAAGCTTCATTAGT
TGATAGGGAAACAGTCACCAATGTTGTGTTTCTCTATCTGTGGATCATTCACTACAAAGGGAAAAGCTGC
TTCCCTGTATTTGTTACTATGGAGAATACTGAAGCAAACAAACTAGTAGAAATTCTCAATAAGAAACTCA
AATGCATAATGGAAATAACTTTGTTTTTTTCATGAAGAAAAATAATTGTTACCTTGAGTAACTATAGTGC
TTTTTGAATCTCTCTTTTGAATCGAATGCCCCCCATGGAGATGTAGTAAAAATGAACTACTGCTTTTGTG
CCTGAGTGGGATAAGCTGATTTTCGAAGGAGACATGCTTGACTTTGGTCCATGTCACACTATTTAGAGGG
TGATGGAAAAGTAGTACAATGCAACCTCTTTGAACCAATGAAATCACTGAGGACTTTATGCCCTGGGCAT
GACACACTTCTTTCAAAAATGGGATTTGATAATGACATTGACAGTGGTAAACAAAAGTGTCTCTTCACTA
ATTTGAAGACGAGACAAACGATATTTGGAACAAGAGGTTAGTTCCTTATTGCCTAACAGAATTGGGGTGT
ATCAAATCTTTACTAACTTAGTCATCTCTGAATATTTTAGTCTAGGAAACCAAAATATGTTCGTATCGAC
CTACGATATTTCTTCAGCTAATGATTACTTCTTTCAGATAATATAACTGGGGATTTATTTGAAATTTTTC
CTACTTGCCAGACATAATGGAGATTGAAAAAAATAAGTGTCAATGAAACCGGAATGACAAAAAAGTCCTA
TGAGAAGTGTCACGTAAAGCAGACTGCTTGTTTCAAAATATTGAAAGTGGAAAAAATACACGAAATGGTA
TGAGCAGTAAGATGTCCAATTTTGTGTACAAAGGGCATCATGTATGCACACAAAGGGTGGGCGCGCCGAC
CCAGCTTTCTTGTACAAAGTTGGCATTATAAGAAAGCATTGCTTATCAATTTGTTGCAACGAACAGGTCA
CTATCAGTCAAAATAAAATCATTATTTGCCATCCAGCTGATATCCCCTATAGTGAGTCGTATTACATGGT
CATAGCTGTTTCCTGGCAGCTCTGGCCCGTGTCTCAAAATCTCTGATGTTACATTGCACAAGATAAAAAT
ATATCATCATGAACAATAAAACTGTCTGCTTACATAAACAGTAATACAAGGGGTGTTATGAGCCATATTC
AACGGGAAACGTCGAGGCCGCGATTAAATTCCAACATGGATGCTGATTTATATGGGTATAAATGGGCTCG
CGATAATGTCGGGCAATCAGGTGCGACAATCTATCGCTTGTATGGGAAGCCCGATGCGCCAGAGTTGTTT
CTGAAACATGGCAAAGGTAGCGTTGCCAATGATGTTACAGATGAGATGGTCAGACTAAACTGGCTGACGG
AATTTATGCCTCTTCCGACCATCAAGCATTTTATCCGTACTCCTGATGATGCATGGTTACTCACCACTGC
GATCCCCGGAAAAACAGCATTCCAGGTATTAGAAGAATATCCTGATTCAGGTGAAAATATTGTTGATGCG
CTGGCAGTGTTCCTGCGCCGGTTGCATTCGATTCCTGTTTGTAATTGTCCTTTTAACAGCGATCGCGTAT
TTCGTCTCGCTCAGGCGCAATCACGAATGAATAACGGTTTGGTTGATGCGAGTGATTTTGATGACGAGCG
TAATGGCTGGCCTGTTGAACAAGTCTGGAAAGAAATGCATAAACTTTTGCCATTCTCACCGGATTCAGTC
GTCACTCATGGTGATTTCTCACTTGATAACCTTATTTTTGACGAGGGGAAATTAATAGGTTGTATTGATG
TTGGACGAGTCGGAATCGCAGACCGATACCAGGATCTTGCCATCCTATGGAACTGCCTCGGTGAGTTTTC
TCCTTCATTACAGAAACGGCTTTTTCAAAAATATGGTATTGATAATCCTGATATGAATAAATTGCAGTTT
CATTTGATGCTCGATGAGTTTTTCTAATCAGAATTGGTTAATTGGTTGTAACACTGGCAGAGCATTACGC
TGACTTGACGGGACGGCGCAAGCTCATGACCAAAATCCCTTAACGTGAGTTACGCGTCGTTCCACTGAGC
GTCAGACCCCGTAGAAAAGATCAAAGGATCTTCTTGAGATCCTTTTTTTCTGCGCGTAATCTGCTGCTTG
CAAACAAAAAAACCACCGCTACCAGCGGTGGTTTGTTTGCCGGATCAAGAGCTACCAACTCTTTTTCCGA
AGGTAACTGGCTTCAGCAGAGCGCAGATACCAAATACTGTCCTTCTAGTGTAGCCGTAGTTAGGCCACCA
CTTCAAGAACTCTGTAGCACCGCCTACATACCTCGCTCTGCTAATCCTGTTACCAGTGGCTGCTGCCAGT
GGCGATAAGTCGTGTCTTACCGGGTTGGACTCAAGACGATAGTTACCGGATAAGGCGCAGCGGTCGGGCT
GAACGGGGGGTTCGTGCACACAGCCCAGCTTGGAGCGAACGACCTACACCGAACTGAGATACCTACAGCG
TGAGCATTGAGAAAGCGCCACGCTTCCCGAAGGGAGAAAGGCGGACAGGTATCCGGTAAGCGGCAGGGTC
GGAACAGGAGAGCGCACGAGGGAGCTTCCAGGGGGAAACGCCTGGTATCTTTATAGTCCTGTCGGGTTTC
GCCACCTCTGACTTGAGCGTCGATTTTTGTGATGCTCGTCAGGGGGGCGGAGCCTATGGAAAAACGCCAG
CAACGCGGCCTTTTTACGGTTCCTGGCCTTTTGCTGGCCTTTTGCTCACATGTT
Features (pLannotate 1.2.2; 10 found; start..end, strand, type, name):
    121..213     +  CDS            lacI (fragment): lac repressor; lacI; The lac repressor binds to the lac operator to inhibit transcription in E. coli. This inhibition can be relieved by adding lactose or isopropyl-β-D-thiogalactopyranoside (IPTG).
    268..295     -  terminator     rrnB T2 terminator: transcription terminator T2 from the E. coli rrnB gene
    427..470     +  terminator     rrnB T1 terminator: Escherichia coli rrnB; transcription terminator T1 from the E. coli rrnB gene
    517..553     -  CDS            lacZα (fragment): LacZα fragment of β-galactosidase; lacZ fragment
    569..668     +  protein_bind   attL1: mutant version of attL; recombination site for the Gateway® LR reaction LR Clonase™
    661..753     -  CDS            C8orf44 (fragment): CH044_HUMAN - Experimental evidence at transcript level: Swiss-Prot protein existence level 2. From Homo sapiens (Human).
   2589..2688    -  protein_bind   attL2: mutant version of attL; recombination site for the Gateway® LR reaction LR Clonase™
   2706..2724    -  promoter       T7 promoter: promoter for bacteriophage T7 RNA polymerase
   2858..3667    +  CDS            KanR: aminoglycoside phosphotransferase; aph(3')-Ia; confers resistance to kanamycin in bacteria or G418 (Geneticin®) in eukaryotes
   3814..4402    +  rep_origin     ori: high-copy-number ColE1/pMB1/pBR322/pUC origin of replication
