[The description below was written by a language model from this plasmid's Addgene catalogue record and pLannotate feature annotations shown in this document.]
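Description:
pENTR D-TOPO-C3_39 is a Gateway entry clone built on the commercial pENTR/D-TOPO backbone (2,580 bp without insert; the full sequence record is 4,464 nt). It is maintained in E. coli through a high-copy ColE1/pUC-type origin of replication and selected with kanamycin via an aminoglycoside phosphotransferase (KanR) gene. As is typical for this backbone, rrnB T1 and T2 transcription terminators lie upstream of the cloning region, where they limit read-through transcription into the insert, and a T7 promoter sits just outside attL2. The short lacI, lacZα and C8orf44 hits in the automated annotation are fragments. The first two are most likely backbone remnants or incidental matches, and the last falls at the start of the human insert, so none should be read as a functional coding sequence.

The payload is a human genomic fragment described as a PCSK1 enhacer, an active pancreatic islet enhancer derived from chromosome 5 (coordinates recorded against the hg18 assembly, spanning close to 1.9 kb). It was inserted by directional TOPO cloning between the attL1 and attL2 recombination sites. The plasmid carries no promoter or reporter to read out enhancer activity itself. Instead, the attL sites allow an LR Clonase reaction to transfer the fragment into any compatible attR-containing destination vector. The record names a Gateway-adapted pGL4.23 vector as an example destination. The construct therefore serves as a shuttle stock for functional testing of this islet regulatory element, and it comes from a study of islet enhancer clusters and type 2 diabetes risk-associated variants. M13 forward and reverse primer sites flank the cassette for sequence verification.
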