Addgene plasmid #60280: pENTR D-TOPO-C3_39
Purpose: This plasmid contains a human pancreatic islet active enhancer, which can be shuttled into a Gateway destination vector, such as pGL4.23-Gateway.
Depositing lab: Jorge Ferrer. Depositing organization: Imperial College London. Publication: Pancreatic islet enhancer clusters enriched in type 2 diabetes risk-associated variants. Pasquali L, Gaulton KJ, Rodriguez-Segui SA, Mularoni L, Miguel-Escalada I, Akerman I, Tena JJ, Moran I, Gomez-Marin C, van de Bunt M, Ponsa-Cobas J, Castro N, Nammo T, Cebola I, Garcia-Hurtado J, Maestro MA, Pattou F, Piemonti L, Berney T, Gloyn AL, Ravassard P, Gomez-Skarmeta JL, Muller F, McCarthy MI, Ferrer J. Nat Genet. 2014 Feb;46(2):136-43. doi: 10.1038/ng.2870. Epub 2014 Jan 12. PubMed 24413736.
Backbone
  Vector backbone: pENTR/D-TOPO
  Backbone manufacturer: Invitrogen
  Backbone size w/o insert (bp): 2580
  Vector type: Entry Vector
Growth in bacteria
  Bacterial resistance: Kanamycin, 50 μg/mL
  Growth temperature: 37°C
  Growth strain: DH5alpha
  Copy number: Unknown
Gene/Insert
  Gene/Insert name: PCSK1 enhancer (alt name: PCSK1)
  Species: H. sapiens (human)
  Entrez Gene: PCSK1 (a.k.a. BMIQ12, NEC1, PC1, PC1/3, PC3, SPC3)
  Cloning method: TOPO Cloning
  Sequencing primers: 5′ M13 Fw; 3′ M13 Rev
Terms and licenses: Academic/Nonprofit Terms; Industry Terms: Not Available to Industry
Depositor comments: chromosome : chr5; start: 95655454 end: 95657341 (genomic position corresponds to the version of the human genome hg18) Fw primer used for cloning: CACCGATCCACCAGCCTCAGTCTC Rv primer used for cloning: TGTGTGCATACATGATGCCCTTTG
How to cite: pENTR D-TOPO-C3_39 was a gift from Jorge Ferrer (Addgene plasmid # 60280 ; http://n2t.net/addgene:60280 ; RRID:Addgene_60280)
